Addgene plasmid #214028: pOPINE-3C-YFP
Purpose: Expression of fluorescent fusion proteins
Depositing lab: Ray Owens. Depositing organization: Rosalind Franklin Institute.
Backbone
  Vector backbone: pOPINE
  Backbone size w/o insert (bp): 5534
  Total vector size (bp): 6265
  Vector type: Mammalian Expression, Bacterial Expression, Insect Expression
Growth in bacteria
  Bacterial resistance: Ampicillin, 100 μg/mL
  Growth temperature: 37°C
  Growth strain: DH5alpha
  Copy number: Unknown
Gene/Insert
  Gene/Insert name: YFP
  Species: Synthetic
  Insert size (bp): 731
  Tag / fusion protein: Hexahistidine (C terminal on insert)
  Cloning method: Ligation Independent Cloning
  Sequencing primers: 5′ TAA TAC GAC TCA CTA TAG GG; 3′ TCG ATC TCA GTG GTA TTT GTG
Terms and licenses: Academic/Nonprofit Terms; Industry Terms: Not Available to Industry
How to cite: pOPINE-3C-YFP was a gift from Ray Owens (Addgene plasmid # 214028 ; http://n2t.net/addgene:214028 ; RRID:Addgene_214028)
