[The description below was written by a language model from this plasmid's Addgene catalogue record and pLannotate feature annotations shown in this document.]
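Description:
pOPINE-3C-YFP is a multi-host expression vector built on the pOPINE backbone, designed so that a single plasmid can drive production of a fluorescent fusion protein in E. coli, mammalian cells and insect cells. It is propagated in E. coli through a high-copy ColE1/pUC-type origin and selected with ampicillin via the β-lactamase gene.

The expression region stacks three promoter systems upstream of the cloning site. A CMV enhancer, chicken β-actin promoter and chimeric intron serve transient mammalian expression. A T7 promoter with a lac operator allows IPTG-regulated expression in T7 polymerase-bearing bacteria, and a baculovirus p10 promoter serves insect cells. Downstream, a rabbit β-globin polyadenylation signal and a T7 terminator end transcription in the respective hosts. The whole cassette is flanked by baculovirus recombination regions (lef2/ORF603 on one side, ORF1629 on the other), which permit homologous recombination with baculoviral DNA to generate recombinant virus. A loxP site is also annotated next to the ORF1629 arm, although the record does not say what it is for.

Between the promoters and the reporter sits a lac promoter-lacZα stuffer, which would normally be displaced when a gene of interest is inserted by ligation-independent cloning, giving blue/white screening. The insert then reads in frame into a YFP coding sequence (annotated as a Topaz-type variant) followed by a C-terminal hexahistidine tag. This yields a target-YFP-His fusion suited to fluorescence monitoring and metal-affinity purification. The "3C" in the name suggests a 3C protease cleavage site between target and YFP, but this element is not annotated in the feature table.
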