Features (pLannotate 1.2.2; 24 found; start..end, strand, type, name):
      4..39      +  CDS            lef2 (fragment): baculovirus late expression factor 2
    181..1008    +  misc_recomb    baculovirus recombination region (lef2/ORF603): contains ORF603 and part of lef2
   1020..1078    +  misc_recomb    baculovirus recombination region (ORF603) (fragment): contains ORF603 and part of lef2
   1140..1443    +  enhancer       CMV enhancer: human cytomegalovirus immediate early enhancer
   1449..1726    +  promoter       chicken β-actin promoter: No description available
   1727..1862    +  intron         hybrid intron (fragment): hybrid between chicken β-actin (CBA) and minute virus of mice (MMV) introns (Gray et al., 2011)
   1951..2081    +  intron         chimeric intron (fragment): chimera between introns from chicken β-actin and rabbit β-globin
   2150..2168    +  promoter       T7 promoter: promoter for bacteriophage T7 RNA polymerase
   2169..2193    +  protein_bind   lac operator: The lac repressor binds to the lac operator to inhibit transcription in E. coli. This inhibition can be relieved by adding lactose or isopropyl-β-D-thiogalactopyranoside (IPTG). lac repressor encoded by lacI
   2209..2318    +  promoter       p10 promoter: baculovirus promoter for expression in insect cells
   2409..2430    +  protein_bind   CAP binding site: CAP binding activates transcription in the presence of cAMP. E. coli catabolite activator protein
   2445..2475    +  promoter       lac promoter: promoter for the E. coli lac operon
   2483..2499    +  protein_bind   lac operator: The lac repressor binds to the lac operator to inhibit transcription in E. coli. This inhibition can be relieved by adding lactose or isopropyl-β-D-thiogalactopyranoside (IPTG). lac repressor encoded by lacI
   2519..2692    +  CDS            lacZα: LacZα fragment of β-galactosidase; lacZ fragment
   2735..3449    +  CDS            Topaz YFP (fragment): enhanced yellow variant of GFP mammalian codon-optimized
   3453..3470    +  CDS            7xHis (fragment): 6xHis affinity tag
   3482..3550    +  CDS            HBB (fragment): HBB_PONPY - Experimental evidence at transcript level: Swiss-Prot protein existence level 2. Involved in oxygen transport from the lung to the various peripheral tissues. From Pongo pygmaeus (Bornean orangutan).
   3625..3680    +  polyA_signal   β-globin poly(A) signal: rabbit β-globin polyadenylation signal (Gil and Proudfoot, 1987)
   3768..3815    +  terminator     T7 terminator: transcription terminator for bacteriophage T7 RNA polymerase
   3828..4533    +  misc_recomb    baculovirus recombination region (ORF1629): contains part of ORF1629
   4542..4575    +  protein_bind   loxP: Cre-mediated recombination occurs in the 8-bp core sequence (GCATACAT). Cre recombinase
   4743..5330    -  rep_origin     ori: high-copy-number ColE1/pMB1/pBR322/pUC origin of replication
   5343..6203    -  CDS            AmpR: β-lactamase; bla; confers resistance to ampicillin, carbenicillin, and related antibiotics
   6204..6255    -  promoter       AmpR promoter (fragment): bla
>Addgene plasmid #214028 | pOPINE-3C-YFP | addgene full sequence | sequence record 422812 | Addgene NGS Result
TCCTGCATCTTTTAATCAAATCCCAAGATGTGTATAAACGCGCCGGTATGTACAGGAAGAGGTTTATACT
AAACTGTTACATTGCAAACGTGGTTTCGTGTGCCAAGTGTGAAAACCGATGTTTAATCAAGGCTCTGACG
CATTTCTACAACCACGACTCCAAGTGTGTGGGTGAAGTCATGCATCTTTTAATCAAATCCCAAGATGTGT
ATAAACCACCAAACTGCCAAAAAATGAAAACTGTCGACAAGCTCTGTCCGTTTGCTGGCAACTGCAAGGG
TCTCAATCCTATTTGTAATTATTGAATAATAAAACAATTATAAATGTCAAATTTGTTTTTTATTAACGAT
ACAAACCAAACGCAACAAGAACATTTGTAGTATTATCTATAATTGAAAACGCGTAGTTATAATCGCTGAG
GTAATATTTAAAATCATTTTCAAATGATTCACAGTTAATTTGCGACAATATAATTTTATTTTCACATAAA
CTAGACGCCTTGTCGTCTTCTTCTTCGTATTCCTTCTCTTTTTCATTTTTCTCTTCATAAAAATTAACAT
AGTTATTATCGTATCCATATATGTATCTATCGTATAGAGTAAATTTTTTGTTGTCATAAATATATATGTC
TTTTTTAATGGGGTGTATAGTACCGCTGCGCATAGTTTTTCTGTAATTTACAACAGTGCTATTTTCTGGT
AGTTCTTCGGAGTGTGTTGCTTTAATTATTAAATTTATATAATCAATGAATTTGGGATCGTCGGTTTTGT
ACAATATGTTGCCGGCATAGTACGCAGCTTCTTCTAGTTCAATTACACCATTTTTTAGCAGCACCGGATT
AACATAACTTTCCAAAATGTTGTACGAACCGTTAAACAAAAACAGTTCACCTCCCTTTTCTATACTATTG
TCTGCGAGCAGTTGTTTGTTGTTAAAAATAACAGCCATTGTAATGAGACGCACAAACTAATATCACAAAC
TGGAAATGTCTATCAATATATAGTTGCTGATGGCCGGCCGTAATGAGACGCACAAACTAATATCACAAAC
TGGAAATGTCTATCAATATATAGTTGCTCTAGTTATTAATAGTAATCAATTACGGGGTCATTAGTTCATA
GCCCATATATGGAGTTCCGCGTTACATAACTTACGGTAAATGGCCCGCCTGGCTGACCGCCCAACGACCC
CCGCCCATTGACGTCAATAATGACGTATGTTCCCATAGTAACGCCAATAGGGACTTTCCATTGACGTCAA
TGGGTGGAGTATTTACGGTAAACTGCCCACTTGGCAGTACATCAAGTGTATCATATGCCAAGTACGCCCC
CTATTGACGTCAATGACGGTAAATGGCCCGCCTGGCATTATGCCCAGTACATGACCTTATGGGACTTTCC
TACTTGGCAGTACATCTACGTATTAGTCATCGCTATTACCATGCATGGTCGAGGTGAGCCCCACGTTCTG
CTTCACTCTCCCCATCTCCCCCCCCTCCCCACCCCCAATTTTGTATTTATTTATTTTTTAATTATTTTGT
GCAGCGATGGGGGCGGGGGGGGGGGGGGGGCGCGCGCCAGGGGGGGGGGGGGGGGGSGAGGGGGGGGGGG
GGGSGAGGSGGAGAGGTGCGGCGGCAGCCAATCAGAGCGGCGCGCTCCGAAAGTTTCCTTTTATGGCGAG
GCGGCGGCGGCGGCGGCCCTATAAAAAGCGAAGCGCGCGGCGGGCGGGAGTCGCTGCGCGCTGCCTTCGC
CCCGTGCCCCGCTCCGCCGCCGCCTCGCGCCGCCCGCCCCGGCTCTGACTGACCGCGTTACTCCCACAGG
TGAGCGGGCGGGACGGCCCTTCTCCTTCGGGCTGTAATTAGCGCTTGGTTTAATGACGGCTTGTTTCTTT
TCTGTGGCTGCGTGAAAGCCTTGAGGGGCTCCGGGAGGGCCCTTTGTGCGGGGGGAGCGGCTCGGGGCTG
TCCGCGGGGGGACGGCTGCCTTCGGGGGGGACGGGGCAGGGCGGGGTTCGGCTTCTGGCGTGTGACCGGC
GGCTCTAGAGCCTCTGCTAACCATGTTCATGCCTTCTTCTTTTTCCTACAGCTCCTGGGCAACGTGCTGG
TTATTGTGCTGTCTCATCATTTTGGCAAAGAATTGGATCGGACCGAAATTAATACGACTCACTATAGGGG
AATTGTGAGCGGATAACAATTCCCCGGAGTTAATCCGGGACCTTTAATTCAACCCAACACAATATATTAT
AGTTAAATAAGAATTATTATCAAATCATTTGTATATTAATTAAAATACTATACTGTAAATTACATTTTAT
TTACAATCAAAGGAGATATACCATGGCACACCATCACCACCATCACAGCAGCGGTACCGTCGACCCGACT
GGAAAGCGGGCAGTGAGCGCAACGCAATTAATGTGAGTTAGCTCACTCATTAGGCACCCCAGGCTTTACA
CTTTATGCTTCCGGCTCGTATGTTGTGTGGAATTGTGAGCGGATAACAATTTCACACAGGAAACAGCTAT
GACCATGATTACGGATTCACTGGCCGTCGTTTTACAACGTCGTGACTGGGAAAACCCTGGCGTTACCCAA
CTTAATCGCCTTGCAGCACATCCCCCTTTCGCCAGCTGGCGTAATAGCGAAGAGGCCCGCACCGATCGCC
CTTCCCAACAGTTGCGCAGCCTGAATGGCGAATGGCGCCAAGCTGTTTAAACTGGAAGTTCTGTTTCAGG
GCCCGGTGAGCAAGGGCGAGGAGCTGTTCACCGGGGTGGTGCCCATCCTGGTCGAGCTGGACGGCGACGT
AAACGGCCACAAGTTCAGCGTGTCCGGCGAGGGCGAGGGCGATGCCACCTACGGCAAGCTGACCCTGAAG
TTCATCTGCACCACCGGCAAGCTGCCCGTGCCCTGGCCCACCCTCGTGACCACCTTCGGCTACGGCGTGC
AGTGCTTCGCCCGCTACCCCGACCACATGCGCCAGCACGACTTCTTCAAGTCCGCCATGCCCGAAGGCTA
CGTCCAGGAGCGCACCATCTTCTTCAAGGACGACGGCAACTACAAGACCCGCGCCGAGGTGAAGTTCGAG
GGCGACACCCTGGTGAACCGCATCGAGCTGAAGGGCATCGACTTCAAGGAGGACGGCAACATCCTGGGGC
ACAAGCTGGAGTACAACTACAACAGCCACAACGTCTATATCATGGCCGACAAGCAGAAGAACGGCATCAA
GGTGAACTTCAAGATCCGCCACAACATCGAGGACGGCAGCGTGCAGCTCGCCGACCACTACCAGCAGAAC
ACCCCCATCGGCGACGGCCCCGTGCTGCTGCCCGACAACCACTACCTGAGCTACCAGTCCGCCCTGAGCA
AAGACCCCAACGAGAAGCGCGATCACATGGTCCTGCTGGAGTTCGTGACCGCCGCCGGGATCACTCTCGG
CATGGACGAGCTGTACAAGAAACATCACCATCACCATCACTAAGTGATTAACCTCAGGTGCAGGCTGCCT
ATCAGAAGGTGGTGGCTGGTGTGGCCAATGCCCTGGCTCACAAATACCACTGAGATCGATCTTTTTCCCT
CTGCCAAAAATTATGGGGACATCATGAAGCCCCTTGAGCATCTGACTTCTGGCTAATAAAGGAAATTTAT
TTTCATTGCAATAGTGTGTTGGAATTTTTTGTGTCTCTCACTCGGAAGGACATATGGGAGGGCAAATCAT
TTAAAACATCAGAATGAGTATTTGGTTTAGAGTTTGGCAACATATGCCCATATGTAACTAGCATAACCCC
TTGGGGCCTCTAAACGGGTCTTGAGGGGTTTTTTGCTGAAAGCATGCGGAGGAAATTCTCCTTGAAGTTT
CCCTGGTGTTCAAAGTAAAGGAGTTTGCACCAGACGCACCTCTGTTCACTGGTCCGGCGTATTAAAACAC
GATACATTGTTATTAGTACATTTATTAAGCGCTAGATTCTGTGCGTTGTTGATTTACAGACAATTGTTGT
ACGTATTTTAATAATTCATTAAATTTATAATCTTTAGGGTGGTATGTTAGAGCGAAAATCAAATGATTTT
CAGCGTCTTTATATCTGAATTTAAATATTAAATCCTCAATAGATTTGTAAAATAGGTTTCGATTAGTTTC
AAACAAGGGTTGTTTTTCCGAACCGATGGCTGGACTATCTAATGGATTTTCGCTCAACGCCACAAAACTT
GCCAAATCTTGTAGCAGCAATCTAGCTTTGTCGATATTCGTTTGTGTTTTGTTTTGTAATAAAGGTTCGA
CGTCGTTCAAAATATTATGCGCTTTTGTATTTCTTTCATCACTGTCGTTAGTGTACAATTGACTCGACGT
AAACACGTTAAATAGAGCTTGGACATATTTAACATCGGGCGTGTTAGCTTTATTAGGCCGATTATCGTCG
TCGTCCCAACCCTCGTCGTTAGAAGTTGCTTCCGAAGACGATTTTGCCATAGCCACACGACGCCTATTAA
TTGTGTCGGCTAACACGTCCGCGATCAAATTTGTAGTTGAGCTTTTTGGAATTGCGATCGCATAACTTCG
TATAGCATACATTATACGAAGTTATAAGCTCGGAACGCTGCGCTCGGTCGTTCGGCTGCGGCGAGCGGTA
TCAGCTCACTCAAAGGCGGTAATACGGTTATCCACAGAATCAGGGGATAACGCAGGAAAGAACATGTGAG
CAAAAGGCCAGCAAAAGGCCAGGAACCGTAAAAAGGCCGCGTTGCTGGCGTTTTTCCATAGGCTCCGCCC
CCTGACGAGCATCACAAAAATCGACGCTCAAGTCAGAGGTGGCGAAACCCGACAGGACTATAAAGATACC
AGGCGTTTCCCCCTGGAAGCTCCCTCGTGCGCTCTCCTGTTCCGACCCTGCCGCTTACCGGATACCTGTC
CGCCTTTCTCCCTTCGGGAAGCGTGGCGCTTTCTCATAGCTCACGCTGTAGGTATCTCAGTTCGGTGTAG
GTCGTTCGCTCCAAGCTGGGCTGTGTGCACGAACCCCCCGTTCAGCCCGACCGCTGCGCCTTATCCGGTA
ACTATCGTCTTGAGTCCAACCCGGTAAGACACGACTTATCGCCACTGGCAGCAGCCACTGGTAACAGGAT
TAGCAGAGCGAGGTATGTAGGCGGTGCTACAGAGTTCTTGAAGTGGTGGCCTAACTACGGCTACACTAGA
AGAACAGTATTTGGTATCTGCGCTCTGCTGAAGCCAGTTACCTTCGGAAAAAGAGTTGGTAGCTCTTGAT
CCGGCAAACAAACCACCGCTGGTAGCGGTGGTTTTTTTGTTTGCAAGCAGCAGATTACGCGCAGAAAAAA
AGGATCTCAAGAAGATCCTTTGTTACCAATGCTTAATCAGTGAGGCACCTATCTCAGCGATCTGTCTATT
TCGTTCATCCATAGTTGCCTGACTCCCCGTCGTGTAGATAACTACGATACGGGAGGGCTTACCATCTGGC
CCCAGTGCTGCAATGATACCGCGAGACCCACGCTCACCGGCTCCAGATTTATCAGCAATAAACCAGCCAG
CCGGAAGGGCCGAGCGCAGAAGTGGTCCTGCAACTTTATCCGCCTCCATCCAGTCTATTAATTGTTGCCG
GGAAGCTAGAGTAAGTAGTTCGCCAGTTAATAGTTTGCGCAACGTTGTTGCCATTGCTACAGGCATCGTG
GTGTCACGCTCGTCGTTTGGTATGGCTTCATTCAGCTCCGGTTCCCAACGATCAAGGCGAGTTACATGAT
CCCCCATGTTGTGCAAAAAAGCGGTTAGCTCCTTCGGTCCTCCGATCGTTGTCAGAAGTAAGTTGGCCGC
AGTGTTATCACTCATGGTTATGGCAGCACTGCATAATTCTCTTACTGTCATGCCATCCGTAAGATGCTTT
TCTGTGACTGGTGAGTACTCAACCAAGTCATTCTGAGAATAGTGTATGCGGCGACCGAGTTGCTCTTGCC
CGGCGTCAATACGGGATAATACCGCGCCACATAGCAGAACTTTAAAAGTGCTCATCATTGGAAAACGTTC
TTCGGGGCGAAAACTCTCAAGGATCTTACCGCTGTTGAGATCCAGTTCGATGTAACCCACTCGTGCACCC
AACTGATCTTCAGCATCTTTTACTTTCACCAGCGTTTCTGGGTGAGCAAAAACAGGAAGGCAAAATGCCG
CAAAAAAGGGAATAAGGGCGACACGGAAATGTTGAATACTCATACTCTTCCTTTTTCAATATTATTGAAG
CATTTATCAGGGTTATTGTCTCATGTCCGCGCGTT
